Addgene plasmid #82816: pDONR223_BRAF_p.D594H
Purpose: Gateway Donor vector containing BRAF, part of the Target Accelerator Plasmid Collection.
Depositing lab: Jesse Boehm & Matthew Meyerson & David Root. Depositing organization: Broad Institute. Publication: High-throughput Phenotyping of Lung Cancer Somatic Mutations. Berger AH, Brooks AN, Wu X, Shrestha Y, Chouinard C, Piccioni F, Bagul M, Kamburov A, Imielinski M, Hogstrom L, Zhu C, Yang X, Pantel S, Sakai R, Watson J, Kaplan N, Campbell JD, Singh S, Root DE, Narayan R, Natoli T, Lahr DL, Tirosh I, Tamayo P, Getz G, Wong B, Doench J, Subramanian A, Golub TR, Meyerson M, Boehm JS. Cancer Cell. 2016 Aug 8;30(2):214-28. doi: 10.1016/j.ccell.2016.06.022. Epub 2016 Jul 28. PubMed 27478040.
Backbone
  Vector backbone: pDONR223
  Backbone manufacturer: Invitrogen
  Vector type: Gateway Entry vector
Growth in bacteria
  Bacterial resistance: Spectinomycin, 50 μg/mL
  Growth temperature: 37°C
  Growth strain: DH5alpha
  Copy number: High Copy
Gene/Insert
  Gene/Insert name: BRAF (alt name: NM_004333)
  Species: H. sapiens (human)
  Mutation: D594H
  Entrez Gene: BRAF (a.k.a. B-RAF1, B-raf, BRAF-1, BRAF1, NS7, RAFB1)
  Promoter: None
  Cloning method: Gateway Cloning
  Sequencing primers: 5′ M13pUC-fwd; 3′ M13-Rev
Terms and licenses: Academic/Nonprofit Terms; Industry Terms: Not Available to Industry
Depositor comments: CLOSED (stop codon immediately follows insert)
How to cite: pDONR223_BRAF_p.D594H was a gift from Jesse Boehm & Matthew Meyerson & David Root (Addgene plasmid # 82816 ; http://n2t.net/addgene:82816 ; RRID:Addgene_82816)
