[The description below was written by a language model from this plasmid's Addgene catalogue record and pLannotate feature annotations shown in this document.]
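Description:
pDONR223_BRAF_p.D594H is a Gateway entry clone built on the Invitrogen pDONR223 backbone and carries the human BRAF open reading frame (reference transcript NM_004333) with the D594H substitution. It belongs to the Target Accelerator Plasmid Collection, a set of cancer-associated alleles assembled for high-throughput functional phenotyping of somatic mutations found in lung cancer. The sequenced plasmid is about 5.1 kb. It replicates in E. coli at high copy from a ColE1/pUC-type origin and is selected with spectinomycin through the aadA (SmR) aminoglycoside adenylyltransferase gene. That gene lies downstream of a class 1 integron Pc promoter fragment and a residual piece of a gentamicin resistance gene.

The BRAF coding sequence, roughly 2.3 kb, encodes the serine/threonine kinase that phosphorylates MAP2K1 and feeds into the MAP kinase pathway. It is flanked on both sides by attL recombination sites. The automated annotation labels both as attL3 variants, in opposite orientations, and they are the sites used by LR Clonase to move the insert into an attR-containing destination vector. The record lists no promoter for the insert, so the plasmid is a shuttle and storage form, not an expression construct. Expression depends on whichever destination vector is chosen. The clone is "closed", meaning a stop codon immediately follows the ORF, so C-terminal fusion tags supplied by a destination vector would not be translated. Upstream rrnB T1 and T2 terminators shield the insert from read-through transcription. A T7 promoter sits just beyond the downstream att site, pointing back toward the insert. Short lacI and lacZα fragments are backbone remnants, and M13 primer sites on either side allow the insert to be sequence-verified.
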