Features (pLannotate 1.2.2; 12 found; start..end, strand, type, name):
    121..213     +  CDS            lacI (fragment): lac repressor; lacI; The lac repressor binds to the lac operator to inhibit transcription in E. coli. This inhibition can be relieved by adding lactose or isopropyl-β-D-thiogalactopyranoside (IPTG).
    268..295     -  terminator     rrnB T2 terminator: transcription terminator T2 from the E. coli rrnB gene
    427..470     +  terminator     rrnB T1 terminator: Escherichia coli rrnB; transcription terminator T1 from the E. coli rrnB gene
    517..553     -  CDS            lacZα (fragment): LacZα fragment of β-galactosidase; lacZ fragment
    570..665     +  protein_bind   attL3: mutant version of attL; recombination site for the Gateway® LR reaction LR Clonase™
    671..2968    +  CDS            BRAF: BRAF_HUMAN - Also known as BRAF1, RAFB1. Experimental evidence at protein level: Swiss-Prot protein existence level 1. Protein kinase involved in the transduction of mitogenic signals from the cell membrane to the nucleus (Probable). Phosphorylates MAP2K1, and thereby activates the MAP kinase signal transduction pathway (PubMed:21441910, PubMed:29433126). May play a role in the postsynaptic responses of hippocampal neurons (PubMed:1508179). From Homo sapiens (Human).
   2976..3071    -  protein_bind   attL3: mutant version of attL; recombination site for the Gateway® LR reaction LR Clonase™
   3090..3108    -  promoter       T7 promoter: promoter for bacteriophage T7 RNA polymerase
   3298..3321    +  promoter       Pc promoter (fragment): intI1 (promoter lies within the coding sequence); class 1 integron promoter
   3497..3553    +  CDS            GmR (fragment): gentamycin acetyltransferase; aacC1; confers resistance to gentamycin
   3560..4351    +  CDS            SmR: aminoglycoside adenylyltransferase (Murphy, 1985); aadA; confers resistance to spectinomycin and streptomycin
   4444..5032    +  rep_origin     ori: high-copy-number ColE1/pMB1/pBR322/pUC origin of replication
>Addgene plasmid #82816 | pDONR223_BRAF_p.D594H | addgene full sequence | sequence record 162288 | Addgene NGS result
CTTTCCTGCGTTATCCCCTGATTCTGTGGATAACCGTATTACCGCCTTTGAGTGAGCTGATACCGCTCGC
CGCAGCCGAACGACCGAGCGCAGCGAGTCAGTGAGCGAGGAAGCGGAAGAGCGCCCAATACGCAAACCGC
CTCTCCCCGCGCGTTGGCCGATTCATTAATGCAGCTGGCACGACAGGTTTCCCGACTGGAAAGCGGGCAG
TGAGCGCAACGCAATTAATACGCGTACCGCTAGCCAGGAAGAGTTTGTAGAAACGCAAAAAGGCCATCCG
TCAGGATGGCCTTCTGCTTAGTTTGATGCCTGGCAGTTTATGGCGGGCGTCCTGCCCGCCACCCTCCGGG
CCGTTGCTTCACAACGTTCAAATCCGCTCCCGGCGGATTTGTCCTACTCAGGAGAGCGTTCACCGACAAA
CAACAGATAAAACGAAAGGCCCAGTCTTCCGACTGAGCCTTTCGTTTTATTTGATGCCTGGCAGTTCCCT
ACTCTCGCGTTAACGCTAGCATGGATGTTTTCCCAGTCACGACGTTGTAAAACGACGGCCAGTCTTAAGC
TCGGGCCCCAAATAATGATTTTATTTTGACTGATAGTGACCTGTTCGTTGCAACAAATTGATGAGCAATG
CTTTTTTATAATGCCAACTTTGTACAAAAAAGTTGGCACCATGGCGGCGCTGAGCGGTGGCGGTGGTGGC
GGCGCGGAGCCGGGCCAGGCTCTGTTCAACGGGGACATGGAGCCCGAGGCCGGCGCCGGCGCCGGCGCCG
CGGCCTCTTCGGCTGCGGACCCTGCCATTCCGGAGGAGGTGTGGAATATCAAACAAATGATTAAGTTGAC
ACAGGAACATATAGAGGCCCTATTGGACAAATTTGGTGGGGAGCATAATCCACCATCAATATATCTGGAG
GCCTATGAAGAATACACCAGCAAGCTAGATGCACTCCAACAAAGAGAACAACAGTTATTGGAATCTCTGG
GGAACGGAACTGATTTTTCTGTTTCTAGCTCTGCATCAATGGATACCGTTACATCTTCTTCCTCTTCTAG
CCTTTCAGTGCTACCTTCATCTCTTTCAGTTTTTCAAAATCCCACAGATGTGGCACGGAGCAACCCCAAG
TCACCACAAAAACCTATCGTTAGAGTCTTCCTGCCCAACAAACAGAGGACAGTGGTACCTGCAAGGTGTG
GAGTTACAGTCCGAGACAGTCTAAAGAAAGCACTGATGATGAGAGGTCTAATCCCAGAGTGCTGTGCTGT
TTACAGAATTCAGGATGGAGAGAAGAAACCAATTGGTTGGGACACTGATATTTCCTGGCTTACTGGAGAA
GAATTGCATGTGGAAGTGTTGGAGAATGTTCCACTTACAACACACAACTTTGTACGAAAAACGTTTTTCA
CCTTAGCATTTTGTGACTTTTGTCGAAAGCTGCTTTTCCAGGGTTTCCGCTGTCAAACATGTGGTTATAA
ATTTCACCAGCGTTGTAGTACAGAAGTTCCACTGATGTGTGTTAATTATGACCAACTTGATTTGCTGTTT
GTCTCCAAGTTCTTTGAACACCACCCAATACCACAGGAAGAGGCGTCCTTAGCAGAGACTGCCCTAACAT
CTGGATCATCCCCTTCCGCACCCGCCTCGGACTCTATTGGGCCCCAAATTCTCACCAGTCCGTCTCCTTC
AAAATCCATTCCAATTCCACAGCCCTTCCGACCAGCAGATGAAGATCATCGAAATCAATTTGGGCAACGA
GACCGATCCTCATCAGCTCCCAATGTGCATATAAACACAATAGAACCTGTCAATATTGATGACTTGATTA
GAGACCAAGGATTTCGTGGTGATGGAGGATCAACCACAGGTTTGTCTGCTACCCCCCCTGCCTCATTACC
TGGCTCACTAACTAACGTGAAAGCCTTACAGAAATCTCCAGGACCTCAGCGAGAAAGGAAGTCATCTTCA
TCCTCAGAAGACAGGAATCGAATGAAAACACTTGGTAGACGGGACTCGAGTGATGATTGGGAGATTCCTG
ATGGGCAGATTACAGTGGGACAAAGAATTGGATCTGGATCATTTGGAACAGTCTACAAGGGAAAGTGGCA
TGGTGATGTGGCAGTGAAAATGTTGAATGTGACAGCACCTACACCTCAGCAGTTACAAGCCTTCAAAAAT
GAAGTAGGAGTACTCAGGAAAACACGACATGTGAATATCCTACTCTTCATGGGCTATTCCACAAAGCCAC
AACTGGCTATTGTTACCCAGTGGTGTGAGGGCTCCAGCTTGTATCACCATCTCCATATCATTGAGACCAA
ATTTGAGATGATCAAACTTATAGATATTGCACGACAGACTGCACAGGGCATGGATTACTTACACGCCAAG
TCAATCATCCACAGAGACCTCAAGAGTAATAATATATTTCTTCATGAAGACCTCACAGTAAAAATAGGTC
ATTTTGGTCTAGCTACAGTGAAATCTCGATGGAGTGGGTCCCATCAGTTTGAACAGTTGTCTGGATCCAT
TTTGTGGATGGCACCAGAAGTCATCAGAATGCAAGATAAAAATCCATACAGCTTTCAGTCAGATGTATAT
GCATTTGGAATTGTTCTGTATGAATTGATGACTGGACAGTTACCTTATTCAAACATCAACAACAGGGACC
AGATAATTTTTATGGTGGGACGAGGATACCTGTCTCCAGATCTCAGTAAGGTACGGAGTAACTGTCCAAA
AGCCATGAAGAGATTAATGGCAGAGTGCCTCAAAAAGAAAAGAGATGAGAGACCACTCTTTCCCCAAATT
CTCGCCTCTATTGAGCTGCTGGCCCGCTCATTGCCAAAAATTCACCGCAGTGCATCAGAACCCTCCTTGA
ATCGGGCTGGTTTCCAAACAGAGGATTTTAGTCTATATGCTTGTGCTTCTCCAAAAACACCCATCCAGGC
AGGGGGATATGGTGCGTTTCCTGTCCACTGATTGCCAACTTTCTTGTACAAAGTTGGCATTATAAGAAAG
CATTGCTTATCAATTTGTTGCAACGAACAGGTCACTATCAGTCAAAATAAAATCATTATTTGCCATCCAG
CTGATATCCCCTATAGTGAGTCGTATTACATGGTCATAGCTGTTTCCTGGCAGCTCTGGCCCGTGTCTCA
AAATCTCTGATGTTACATTGCACAAGATAAAAATATATCATCATGCCTCCTCTAGACCAGCCAGGACAGA
AATGCCTCGACTTCGCTGCTACCCAAGGTTGCCGGGTGACGCACACCGTGGAAACGGATGAAGGCACGAA
CCCAGTGGACATAAGCCTGTTCGGTTCGTAAGCTGTAATGCAAGTAGCGTATGCGCTCACGCAACTGGTC
CAGAACCTTGACCGAACGCAGCGGTGGTAACGGCGCAGTGGCGGTTTTCATGGCTTGTTATGACTGTTTT
TTTGGGGTACAGTCTATGCCTCGGGCATCCAAGCAGCAAGCGCGTTACGCCGTGGGTCGATGTTTGATGT
TATGGAGCAGCAACGATGTTACGCAGCAGGGCAGTCGCCCTAAAACAAAGTTAAACATTATGAGGGAAGC
GGTGATCGCCGAAGTATCGACTCAACTATCAGAGGTAGTTGGCGTCATCGAGCGCCATCTCGAACCGACG
TTGCTGGCCGTACATTTGTACGGCTCCGCAGTGGATGGCGGCCTGAAGCCACACAGTGATATTGATTTGC
TGGTTACGGTGACCGTAAGGCTTGATGAAACAACGCGGCGAGCTTTGATCAACGACCTTTTGGAAACTTC
GGCTTCCCCTGGAGAGAGCGAGATTCTCCGCGCTGTAGAAGTCACCATTGTTGTGCACGACGACATCATT
CCGTGGCGTTATCCAGCTAAGCGCGAACTGCAATTTGGAGAATGGCAGCGCAATGACATTCTTGCAGGTA
TCTTCGAGCCAGCCACGATCGACATTGATCTGGCTATCTTGCTGACAAAAGCAAGAGAACATAGCGTTGC
CTTGGTAGGTCCAGCGGCGGAGGAACTCTTTGATCCGGTTCCTGAACAGGATCTATTTGAGGCGCTAAAT
GAAACCTTAACGCTATGGAACTCGCCGCCCGACTGGGCTGGCGATGAGCGAAATGTAGTGCTTACGTTGT
CCCGCATTTGGTACAGCGCAGTAACCGGCAAAATCGCGCCGAAGGATGTCGCTGCCGACTGGGCAATGGA
GCGCCTGCCGGCCCAGTATCAGCCCGTCATACTTGAAGCTAGACAGGCTTATCTTGGACAAGAAGAAGAT
CGCTTGGCCTCGCGCGCAGATCAGTTGGAAGAATTTGTCCACTACGTGAAAGGCGAGATCACCAAGGTAG
TCGGCAAATAACCCTCGAGCCACCCATGACCAAAATCCCTTAACGTGAGTTACGCGTCGTTCCACTGAGC
GTCAGACCCCGTAGAAAAGATCAAAGGATCTTCTTGAGATCCTTTTTTTCTGCGCGTAATCTGCTGCTTG
CAAACAAAAAAACCACCGCTACCAGCGGTGGTTTGTTTGCCGGATCAAGAGCTACCAACTCTTTTTCCGA
AGGTAACTGGCTTCAGCAGAGCGCAGATACCAAATACTGTTCTTCTAGTGTAGCCGTAGTTAGGCCACCA
CTTCAAGAACTCTGTAGCACCGCCTACATACCTCGCTCTGCTAATCCTGTTACCAGTGGCTGCTGCCAGT
GGCGATAAGTCGTGTCTTACCGGGTTGGACTCAAGACGATAGTTACCGGATAAGGCGCAGCGGTCGGGCT
GAACGGGGGGTTCGTGCACACAGCCCAGCTTGGAGCGAACGACCTACACCGAACTGAGATACCTACAGCG
TGAGCTATGAGAAAGCGCCACGCTTCCCGAAGGGAGAAAGGCGGACAGGTATCCGGTAAGCGGCAGGGTC
GGAACAGGAGAGCGCACGAGGGAGCTTCCAGGGGGAAACGCCTGGTATCTTTATAGTCCTGTCGGGTTTC
GCCACCTCTGACTTGAGCGTCGATTTTTGTGATGCTCGTCAGGGGGGCGGAGCCTATGGAAAAACGCCAG
CAACGCGGCCTTTTTACGGTTCCTGGCCTTTTGCTGGCCTTTTGCTCACATGTT
