>Addgene plasmid #82816 | pDONR223_BRAF_p.D594H | depositor partial sequence | sequence record 157542 | Insert sequence
ATGGCGGCGCTGAGCGGTGGCGGTGGTGGCGGCGCGGAGCCGGGCCAGGCTCTGTTCAACGGGGACATGG
AGCCCGAGGCCGGCGCCGGCGCCGGCGCCGCGGCCTCTTCGGCTGCGGACCCTGCCATTCCGGAGGAGGT
GTGGAATATCAAACAAATGATTAAGTTGACACAGGAACATATAGAGGCCCTATTGGACAAATTTGGTGGG
GAGCATAATCCACCATCAATATATCTGGAGGCCTATGAAGAATACACCAGCAAGCTAGATGCACTCCAAC
AAAGAGAACAACAGTTATTGGAATCTCTGGGGAACGGAACTGATTTTTCTGTTTCTAGCTCTGCATCAAT
GGATACCGTTACATCTTCTTCCTCTTCTAGCCTTTCAGTGCTACCTTCATCTCTTTCAGTTTTTCAAAAT
CCCACAGATGTGGCACGGAGCAACCCCAAGTCACCACAAAAACCTATCGTTAGAGTCTTCCTGCCCAACA
AACAGAGGACAGTGGTACCTGCAAGGTGTGGAGTTACAGTCCGAGACAGTCTAAAGAAAGCACTGATGAT
GAGAGGTCTAATCCCAGAGTGCTGTGCTGTTTACAGAATTCAGGATGGAGAGAAGAAACCAATTGGTTGG
GACACTGATATTTCCTGGCTTACTGGAGAAGAATTGCATGTGGAAGTGTTGGAGAATGTTCCACTTACAA
CACACAACTTTGTACGAAAAACGTTTTTCACCTTAGCATTTTGTGACTTTTGTCGAAAGCTGCTTTTCCA
GGGTTTCCGCTGTCAAACATGTGGTTATAAATTTCACCAGCGTTGTAGTACAGAAGTTCCACTGATGTGT
GTTAATTATGACCAACTTGATTTGCTGTTTGTCTCCAAGTTCTTTGAACACCACCCAATACCACAGGAAG
AGGCGTCCTTAGCAGAGACTGCCCTAACATCTGGATCATCCCCTTCCGCACCCGCCTCGGACTCTATTGG
GCCCCAAATTCTCACCAGTCCGTCTCCTTCAAAATCCATTCCAATTCCACAGCCCTTCCGACCAGCAGAT
GAAGATCATCGAAATCAATTTGGGCAACGAGACCGATCCTCATCAGCTCCCAATGTGCATATAAACACAA
TAGAACCTGTCAATATTGATGACTTGATTAGAGACCAAGGATTTCGTGGTGATGGAGGATCAACCACAGG
TTTGTCTGCTACCCCCCCTGCCTCATTACCTGGCTCACTAACTAACGTGAAAGCCTTACAGAAATCTCCA
GGACCTCAGCGAGAAAGGAAGTCATCTTCATCCTCAGAAGACAGGAATCGAATGAAAACACTTGGTAGAC
GGGACTCGAGTGATGATTGGGAGATTCCTGATGGGCAGATTACAGTGGGACAAAGAATTGGATCTGGATC
ATTTGGAACAGTCTACAAGGGAAAGTGGCATGGTGATGTGGCAGTGAAAATGTTGAATGTGACAGCACCT
ACACCTCAGCAGTTACAAGCCTTCAAAAATGAAGTAGGAGTACTCAGGAAAACACGACATGTGAATATCC
TACTCTTCATGGGCTATTCCACAAAGCCACAACTGGCTATTGTTACCCAGTGGTGTGAGGGCTCCAGCTT
GTATCACCATCTCCATATCATTGAGACCAAATTTGAGATGATCAAACTTATAGATATTGCACGACAGACT
GCACAGGGCATGGATTACTTACACGCCAAGTCAATCATCCACAGAGACCTCAAGAGTAATAATATATTTC
TTCATGAAGACCTCACAGTAAAAATAGGTCATTTTGGTCTAGCTACAGTGAAATCTCGATGGAGTGGGTC
CCATCAGTTTGAACAGTTGTCTGGATCCATTTTGTGGATGGCACCAGAAGTCATCAGAATGCAAGATAAA
AATCCATACAGCTTTCAGTCAGATGTATATGCATTTGGAATTGTTCTGTATGAATTGATGACTGGACAGT
TACCTTATTCAAACATCAACAACAGGGACCAGATAATTTTTATGGTGGGACGAGGATACCTGTCTCCAGA
TCTCAGTAAGGTACGGAGTAACTGTCCAAAAGCCATGAAGAGATTAATGGCAGAGTGCCTCAAAAAGAAA
AGAGATGAGAGACCACTCTTTCCCCAAATTCTCGCCTCTATTGAGCTGCTGGCCCGCTCATTGCCAAAAA
TTCACCGCAGTGCATCAGAACCCTCCTTGAATCGGGCTGGTTTCCAAACAGAGGATTTTAGTCTATATGC
TTGTGCTTCTCCAAAAACACCCATCCAGGCAGGGGGATATGGTGCGTTTCCTGTCCACTGA
